Addgene plasmid #73537: pCW57.1 _Gata6
Purpose: Inducible lentiviral expression of Gata6
Depositing lab: Constance Ciaudo. Depositing organization: ETH Zurich (Swiss Federal Institute of Technology). Publication: Argonaute 2 Is Required for Extra-embryonic Endoderm Differentiation of Mouse Embryonic Stem Cells. Ngondo RP, Cirera-Salinas D, Yu J, Wischnewski H, Bodak M, Vandormael-Pournin S, Geiselmann A, Wettstein R, Luitz J, Cohen-Tannoudji M, Ciaudo C. Stem Cell Reports. 2018 Jan 24. pii: S2213-6711(17)30571-4. doi: 10.1016/j.stemcr.2017.12.023. PubMed 29396181.
Backbone
  Vector backbone: pCW57.1
  Backbone manufacturer: David Root (Addgene plasmid # 41393)
  Backbone size w/o insert (bp): 9354
  Vector type: Mammalian Expression, Lentiviral
  Selectable markers: Puromycin
Growth in bacteria
  Bacterial resistance: Ampicillin, 100 μg/mL
  Growth temperature: 37°C
  Growth strain: NEB Stable
  Growth instructions: Note that this plasmid grows slowly. Liquid cultures may need to be incubated up to two days for substantial growth.
  Copy number: Unknown
Gene/Insert
  Gene/Insert name: Gata6
  Species: M. musculus (mouse)
  Entrez Gene: Gata6 (a.k.a. AA410133, GATA-6)
  Promoter: TRE promoter, Tet ON
  Cloning method: Ligation Independent Cloning
  Sequencing primers: 5′ LNCX; 3′ GAACGGACGTGAAGAATGTG
Terms and licenses: Academic/Nonprofit Terms; Industry Terms: Not Available to Industry
Depositor comments: Vector linearized using NheI/BamH1 sites. Insert cloned by recombination using In-Fusion cloning. Note that this plasmid grows slowly. Liquid cultures may need to be incubated up to two days for substantial growth.
How to cite: pCW57.1 _Gata6 was a gift from Constance Ciaudo (Addgene plasmid # 73537 ; http://n2t.net/addgene:73537 ; RRID:Addgene_73537)
