[The description below was written by a language model from this plasmid's Addgene catalogue record and pLannotate feature annotations shown in this document.]
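Description:
pCW57.1 _Gata6 is a doxycycline-inducible (Tet-On) lentiviral expression vector carrying the mouse Gata6 coding sequence, built on the all-in-one pCW57.1 backbone. The insert was placed by In-Fusion recombination into the vector linearised at NheI and BamHI. It is propagated in E. coli through a high-copy ColE1/pUC-type origin with ampicillin resistance. The record notes that it grows slowly and is maintained in a recombination-reduced strain, as is common for plasmids containing LTR repeats.

The transfer cassette has a third-generation, self-inactivating layout. An RSV promoter fused to a truncated HIV-1 5' LTR drives the genomic RNA in packaging cells. It is followed by the Ψ packaging signal with a gag fragment, the RRE for Rev-dependent nuclear export, and the cPPT/CTS, with a ΔU3 3' LTR and an SV40 polyadenylation signal at the far end. Within this frame, a tight TRE promoter (seven tet operators upstream of a minimal CMV promoter) controls Gata6, a GATA-family transcriptional activator. Immediately downstream, a constitutive human PGK promoter drives the puromycin resistance gene followed by an rtTA3-type reverse tetracycline transactivator. The short gap between these two reading frames suggests a linked, co-expressed unit, but no linker element is annotated. A WPRE follows to enhance transcript expression. Because the transactivator and the responsive promoter sit on the same provirus, a single transduction followed by puromycin selection gives cells in which doxycycline switches on Gata6.

The stated purpose is inducible lentiviral expression of Gata6. The associated publication concerns extra-embryonic endoderm differentiation of mouse embryonic stem cells, a setting in which the construct was presumably used for controlled Gata6 expression.
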