Features (pLannotate 1.2.2; 26 found; start..end, strand, type, name):
    123..1889    +  CDS            Gata6: GATA6_MOUSE - Experimental evidence at protein level: Swiss-Prot protein existence level 1. Transcriptional activator that regulates SEMA3C and PLXNA2 (PubMed:19666519). May regulate genes that protect epithelial cells from bacterial infection (By similarity). Involved in gene regulation specifically in the gastric epithelium (By similarity). Involved in bone morphogenetic protein (BMP)-mediated cardiac-specific gene expression (PubMed:15329343). Binds to BMP response element (BMPRE) DNA sequences within cardiac activating regions (PubMed:15329343). From Mus musculus (Mouse).
   1894..2404    +  promoter       hPGK promoter: human phosphoglycerate kinase 1 promoter
   2414..3010    +  CDS            PuroR (fragment): puromycin N-acetyltransferase; pac from Streptomyces; confers resistance to puromycin
   3065..3762    +  CDS            rtTA3 (fragment): reverse tetracycline transactivator 3 activates expression from Tet-responsive promoters in the presence of doxycycline
   3692..3802    +  CDS            VP48: 3 tandem repeats of the minimal activation domain of herpes simplex virus VP16 (Cheng et al., 2013)
   3838..4386    +  misc_feature   WPRE (fragment): woodchuck hepatitis virus posttranscriptional regulatory element
   4412..4483    +  CDS            nef (fragment): NEF_HV1Z2 - Experimental evidence at protein level: Swiss-Prot protein existence level 1. Extracellular Nef protein targets CD4(+) T-lymphocytes for apoptosis by interacting with CXCR4 surface receptors. From Human immunodeficiency virus type 1 group M subtype D (isolate Z2/CDC-Z34) (HIV-1).
   4485..4718    +  LTR            3' LTR (ΔU3): self-inactivating 3' long terminal repeat (LTR) from HIV-1
   4790..4911    +  polyA_signal   SV40 poly(A) signal: SV40 polyadenylation signal
   4951..5086    +  rep_origin     SV40 ori: SV40 origin of replication
   5094..5157    +  promoter       AmpR promoter: bla
   5158..6018    +  CDS            AmpR: β-lactamase; bla; confers resistance to ampicillin, carbenicillin, and related antibiotics
   6189..6777    +  rep_origin     ori: high-copy-number ColE1/pMB1/pBR322/pUC origin of replication
   6960..7052    +  CDS            lacI (fragment): lac repressor; lacI; The lac repressor binds to the lac operator to inhibit transcription in E. coli. This inhibition can be relieved by adding lactose or isopropyl-β-D-thiogalactopyranoside (IPTG).
   7065..7086    +  protein_bind   CAP binding site: CAP binding activates transcription in the presence of cAMP. E. coli catabolite activator protein
   7101..7131    +  promoter       lac promoter: promoter for the E. coli lac operon
   7139..7155    +  protein_bind   lac operator: The lac repressor binds to the lac operator to inhibit transcription in E. coli. This inhibition can be relieved by adding lactose or isopropyl-β-D-thiogalactopyranoside (IPTG). lac repressor encoded by lacI
   7200..7218    +  promoter       T3 promoter: promoter for bacteriophage T3 RNA polymerase
   7246..7472    +  promoter       RSV promoter: Rous sarcoma virus enhancer/promoter
   7473..7653    +  LTR            5' LTR (truncated): truncated 5' long terminal repeat (LTR) from HIV-1
   7700..7825    +  misc_feature   HIV-1 Ψ: packaging signal of human immunodeficiency virus type 1
   7809..8172    +  CDS            HIV-1 gag (fragment): gag protein from human immunodeficiency virus 1; gag
   8318..8551    +  misc_feature   RRE: The Rev response element (RRE) of HIV-1 allows for Rev-dependent mRNA export from the nucleus to the cytoplasm.
   8928..8952    +  CDS            Rev (fragment): human immunodeficiency virus 1 (HIV-1) Rev protein; rev; enhances nuclear export of unspliced and incompletely spliced viral mRNAs
   8993..9110    +  misc_feature   cPPT/CTS: central polypurine tract and central termination sequence of HIV-1
   9164..106     +  promoter       tight TRE promoter (across the origin): Tet-responsive promoter PTight, consisting of seven tet operator sequences followed by the minimal CMV promoter
>Addgene plasmid #73537 | pCW57.1 _Gata6 | depositor full sequence | sequence record 139792 | Full sequence
ATGTCGAGTTTACTCCCTATCAGTGATAGAGAACGTATGTCGAGGTAGGCGTGTACGGTGGGAGGCCTAT
ATAAGCAGAGCTCGTTTAGTGAACCGTCAGATCGCCTGGAGAATTGGCCACCATGGCCTTGACTGACGGC
GGCTGGTGCCTGCCGAAGCGTTTCGGGGCTGCTGCTGCGGACGCCGGCGACTCCGGGCCCTTTCCAGCGC
GGGAGCCCTCCTCGCCGCTTTCCCCCATCTCGTCTTCGTCCTCCTCCTGCTCCCGGGGCGGGGATCGCGG
TCCCTGCGGCGCCAGCAACTGCAGGACGCCGCAGCTCGACGCCGAGGCGGTGGCGGGACCTCCGGGCCGC
TCGCTCTTGCTCAGCCCCTACGCCTCGCATCCCTTCGCCGCTGCCCACGGAGCCGCGGCGCCCGGGGTCG
CAGGCCCCGGGAGCGCCCTGTCGACTTGGGAGGACCTGTTGCTCTTCACTGACCTCGATCAGGCCGCGAC
CGCCAGCAAGCTGTTGTGGTCCAGCCGGGGCGCCAAACTGAGCCCCTTCGCGGCCGAGCAGCCGGAGGAA
ATGTACCAGACCCTCGCCGCCCTGTCCAGCCAGGGGCCCGCCGCTTACGACGGCGCGCCCGGCGGCTTCG
TGCACTCCGCAGCGGCGGCGGCCGCTGCCGCCGCGGCAGCCAGCTCCCCTGTCTACGTGCCCACCACGCG
CGTGGGCTCCATGCTGTCCGGCCTGCCCTACCTTCAAGGCGCGGGCAGCGGGCCCAGCAATCACGCGGGC
GGAGCGGGTGCCCACCCAGGCTGGTCCCAGGCCTCCGCCGACAGCCCCCCGTATGGCGGGGGTGGCGCAG
CCGGCGGCGGCGCGGCCGGACCTGGAGGTGCTGGATCGGCTACGGCCCACGCCTCTGCACGGTTTCCCTA
CTCGCCCAGCCCGCCCATGGCCAACGGCGCCGCGCGAGACCCCGGGGGCTACGTGGCTGCGGGCGGCACG
GGCGCAGGCAGTGTGAGTGGAGGTGGCGGCAGCCTGGCGGCCATGGGTGGCCGGGAGCACCAGTACAGCT
CGCTGTCCGCAGCTCGGCCGCTGAACGGAACGTACCACCACCACCATCACCATCACCCGACCTACTCGCC
CTACATGGCCGCACCGCTGACTCCTGCCTGGCCAGCAGGACCCTTCGAAACGCCGGTGCTCCACAGCTTA
CAGGGCCGCGCGGGAGCTCCACTCCCGGTGCCACGAGGCCCCAGCACAGACCTGTTGGAGGACCTGTCGG
AGAGCCGCGAGTGCGTGAACTGCGGCTCCATCCAGACGCCACTGTGGAGACGAGACGGCACCGGTCATTA
CCTGTGCAATGCATGCGGTCTCTACAGCAAGATGAATGGCCTCAGCAGGCCCCTCATCAAGCCACAGAAG
CGCGTGCCTTCATCACGGCGGCTTGGACTGTCCTGTGCCAACTGTCACACCACAACCACTACCTTATGGC
GTAGAAATGCTGAGGGTGAGCCTGTGTGCAATGCTTGCGGGCTCTATATGAAACTCCATGGGGTGCCTCG
ACCACTTGCTATGAAAAAAGAAGGAATTCAAACCAGGAAACGAAAACCTAAAAATATAAATAAGTCAAAA
GCTTGCTCCGGTAACAGCAGTGGCTCTGTCCCTATGACTCCTACTTCCTCTTCTTCTAATTCAGATGACT
GCACCAAAAATACTTCTCCTTCTACACAAGCGACCACCTCAGGGGTAGGGGCATCAGTGATGTCTGCAGT
GGGAGAAAACGCCAACCCCGAGAACAGTGACCTCAAGTATTCAGGTCAAGACGGCCTCTACATAGGTGTC
AGTCTGTCCTCCCCTGCCGAAGTCACATCCTCCGTGCGACAGGATTCTTGGTGTGCTCTGGCCCTGGCCT
GACGGGGTTGGGGTTGCGCCTTTTCCAAGGCAGCCCTGGGTTTGCGCAGGGACGCGGCTGCTCTGGGCGT
GGTTCCGGGAAACGCAGCGGCGCCGACCCTGGGTCTCGCACATTCTTCACGTCCGTTCGCAGCGTCACCC
GGATCTTCGCCGCTACCCTTGTGGGCCCCCCGGCGACGCTTCCTGCTCCGCCCCTAAGTCGGGAAGGTTC
CTTGCGGTTCGCGGCGTGCCGGACGTGACAAACGGAAGCCGCACGTCTCACTAGTACCCTCGCAGACGGA
CAGCGCCAGGGAGCAATGGCAGCGCGCCGACCGCGATGGGCTGTGGCCAATAGCGGCTGCTCAGCAGGGC
GCGCCGAGAGCAGCGGCCGGGAAGGGGCGGTGCGGGAGGCGGGGTGTGGGGCGGTAGTGTGGGCCCTGTT
CCTGCCCGCGCGGTGTTCCGCATTCTGCAAGCCTCCGGAGCGCACGTCGGCAGTCGGCTCCCTCGTTGAC
CGAATCACCGACCTCTCTCCCCAGCAATTCACCATGACCGAGTACAAGCCCACGGTGCGCCTCGCCACCC
GCGACGACGTCCCCAGGGCCGTACGCACCCTCGCCGCCGCGTTCGCCGACTACCCCGCCACGCGCCACAC
CGTCGATCCGGACCGCCACATCGAGCGGGTCACCGAGCTGCAAGAACTCTTCCTCACGCGCGTCGGGCTC
GACATCGGCAAGGTGTGGGTCGCGGACGACGGCGCCGCGGTGGCGGTCTGGACCACGCCGGAGAGCGTCG
AAGCGGGGGCGGTGTTCGCCGAGATCGGCCCGCGCATGGCCGAGTTGAGCGGTTCCCGGCTGGCCGCGCA
GCAACAGATGGAAGGCCTCCTGGCGCCGCACCGGCCCAAGGAGCCCGCGTGGTTCCTGGCCACCGTCGGC
GTCTCGCCCGACCACCAGGGCAAGGGTCTGGGCAGCGCCGTCGTGCTCCCCGGAGTGGAGGCGGCCGAGC
GCGCCGGGGTGCCCGCCTTCCTGGAGACCTCCGCGCCCCGCAACCTCCCCTTCTACGAGCGGCTCGGCTT
CACCGTCACCGCCGACGTCGAGGTGCCCGAAGGACCGCGCACCTGGTGCATGACCCGCAAGCCCGGTGCC
GAAGGTAGAGGTTCTCTCCTCACTTGTGGTGATGTTGAAGAAAACCCTGGTCCAATGTCTAGACTGGACA
AGAGCAAAGTCATAAACGGAGCTCTGGAATTACTCAATGGTGTCGGTATCGAAGGCCTGACGACAAGGAA
ACTCGCTCAAAAGCTGGGAGTTGAGCAGCCTACCCTGTACTGGCACGTGAAGAACAAGCGGGCCCTGCTC
GATGCCCTGCCAATCGAGATGCTGGACAGGCATCATACCCACTTCTGCCCCCTGGAAGGCGAGTCATGGC
AAGACTTTCTGCGGAACAACGCCAAGTCATACCGCTGTGCTCTCCTCTCACATCGCGACGGGGCTAAAGT
GCATCTCGGCACCCGCCCAACAGAGAAACAGTACGAAACCCTGGAAAATCAGCTCGCGTTCCTGTGTCAG
CAAGGCTTCTCCCTGGAGAACGCACTGTACGCTCTGTCCGCCGTGGGCCACTTTACACTGGGCTGCGTAT
TGGAGGAACAGGAGCATCAAGTAGCAAAAGAGGAAAGAGAGACACCTACCACCGATTCTATGCCCCCACT
TCTGAGACAAGCAATTGAGCTGTTCGACCGGCAGGGAGCCGAACCTGCCTTCCTTTTCGGCCTGGAACTA
ATCATATGTGGCCTGGAGAAACAGCTAAAGTGCGAAAGCGGCGGGCCGACCGACGCCCTTGACGATTTTG
ACTTAGACATGCTCCCAGCCGATGCCCTTGACGACTTTGACCTTGATATGCTGCCTGCTGACGCTCTTGA
CGATTTTGACCTTGACATGCTCCCCGGGTAACTAAGTAAGGATCGATCCAAGATATCGTATTCTTAACTA
TGTTGCTCCTTTTACGCTATGTGGATACGCTGCTTTAATGCCTTTGTATCATGCTATTGCTTCCCGTATG
GCTTTCATTTTCTCCTCCTTGTATAAATCCTGGTTGCTGTCTCTTTATGAGGAGTTGTGGCCCGTTGTCA
GGCAACGTGGCGTGGTGTGCACTGTGTTTGCTGACGCAACCCCCACTGGTTGGGGCATTGCCACCACCTG
TCAGCTCCTTTCCGGGACTTTCGCTTTCCCCCTCCCTATTGCCACGGCGGAACTCATCGCCGCCTGCCTT
GCCCGCTGCTGGACAGGGGCTCGGCTGTTGGGCACTGACAATTCCGTGGTGTTGTCGGGGAAGCTGACGT
CCTTTCCATGGCTGCTCGCCTGTGTTGCCACCTGGATTCTGCGCGGGACGTCCTTCTGCTACGTCCCTTC
GGCCCTCAATCCAGCGGACCTTCCTTCCCGCGGCCTGCTGCCGGCTCTGCGGCCTCTTCCGCGTCTTCGC
CTTCGCCCTCAGACGAGTCGGATCTCCCTTTGGGCCGCCTCCCCGCCTGTTTCGCCTCGGCGTCCGGACT
AGAGGTACCTTTAAGACCAATGACTTACAAGGCAGCTGTAGATCTTAGCCACTTTTTAAAAGAAAAGGGG
GGACTGGAAGGGCTAATTCACTCCCAACGAAGACAAGATCTGCTTTTTGCTTGTACTGGGTCTCTCTGGT
TAGACCAGATCTGAGCCTGGGAGCTCTCTGGCTAACTAGGGAACCCACTGCTTAAGCCTCAATAAAGCTT
GCCTTGAGTGCTTCAAGTAGTGTGTGCCCGTCTGTTGTGTGACTCTGGTAACTAGAGATCCCTCAGACCC
TTTTAGTCAGTGTGGAAAATCTCTAGCAGTAGTAGTTCATGTCATCTTATTATTCAGTATTTATAACTTG
CAAAGAAATGAATATCAGAGAGTGAGAGGAACTTGTTTATTGCAGCTTATAATGGTTACAAATAAAGCAA
TAGCATCACAAATTTCACAAATAAAGCATTTTTTTCACTGCATTCTAGTTGTGGTTTGTCCAAACTCATC
AATGTATCTTATCATGTCTGGCTCTAGCTATCCCGCCCCTAACTCCGCCCATCCCGCCCCTAACTCCGCC
CAGTTCCGCCCATTCTCCGCCCCATGGCTGACTAATTTTTTTTATTTATGCAGAGGCCGAGGCCGCCTCG
GCCTCTGAGCTATTCCAGAAGTAGTGAGGAGGCTTTTTTGGAGGCCTTTCAAATATGTATCCGCTCATGA
GACAATAACCCTGATAAATGCTTCAATAATATTGAAAAAGGAAGAGTATGAGTATTCAACATTTCCGTGT
CGCCCTTATTCCCTTTTTTGCGGCATTTTGCCTTCCTGTTTTTGCTCACCCAGAAACGCTGGTGAAAGTA
AAAGATGCTGAAGATCAGTTGGGTGCACGAGTGGGTTACATCGAACTGGATCTCAACAGCGGTAAGATCC
TTGAGAGTTTTCGCCCCGAAGAACGTTTTCCAATGATGAGCACTTTTAAAGTTCTGCTATGTGGCGCGGT
ATTATCCCGTATTGACGCCGGGCAAGAGCAACTCGGTCGCCGCATACACTATTCTCAGAATGACTTGGTT
GAGTACTCACCAGTCACAGAAAAGCATCTTACGGATGGCATGACAGTAAGAGAATTATGCAGTGCTGCCA
TAACCATGAGTGATAACACTGCGGCCAACTTACTTCTGACAACGATCGGAGGACCGAAGGAGCTAACCGC
TTTTTTGCACAACATGGGGGATCATGTAACTCGCCTTGATCGTTGGGAACCGGAGCTGAATGAAGCCATA
CCAAACGACGAGCGTGACACCACGATGCCTGTAGCAATGGCAACAACGTTGCGCAAACTATTAACTGGCG
AACTACTTACTCTAGCTTCCCGGCAACAATTAATAGACTGGATGGAGGCGGATAAAGTTGCAGGACCACT
TCTGCGCTCGGCCCTTCCGGCTGGCTGGTTTATTGCTGATAAATCTGGAGCCGGTGAGCGTGGGTCTCGC
GGTATCATTGCAGCACTGGGGCCAGATGGTAAGCCCTCCCGTATCGTAGTTATCTACACGACGGGGAGTC
AGGCAACTATGGATGAACGAAATAGACAGATCGCTGAGATAGGTGCCTCACTGATTAAGCATTGGTAACT
GTCAGACCAAGTTTACTCATATATACTTTAGATTGATTTAAAACTTCATTTTTAATTTAAAAGGATCTAG
GTGAAGATCCTTTTTGATAATCTCATGACCAAAATCCCTTAACGTGAGTTTTCGTTCCACTGAGCGTCAG
ACCCCGTAGAAAAGATCAAAGGATCTTCTTGAGATCCTTTTTTTCTGCGCGTAATCTGCTGCTTGCAAAC
AAAAAAACCACCGCTACCAGCGGTGGTTTGTTTGCCGGATCAAGAGCTACCAACTCTTTTTCCGAAGGTA
ACTGGCTTCAGCAGAGCGCAGATACCAAATACTGTTCTTCTAGTGTAGCCGTAGTTAGGCCACCACTTCA
AGAACTCTGTAGCACCGCCTACATACCTCGCTCTGCTAATCCTGTTACCAGTGGCTGCTGCCAGTGGCGA
TAAGTCGTGTCTTACCGGGTTGGACTCAAGACGATAGTTACCGGATAAGGCGCAGCGGTCGGGCTGAACG
GGGGGTTCGTGCACACAGCCCAGCTTGGAGCGAACGACCTACACCGAACTGAGATACCTACAGCGTGAGC
TATGAGAAAGCGCCACGCTTCCCGAAGGGAGAAAGGCGGACAGGTATCCGGTAAGCGGCAGGGTCGGAAC
AGGAGAGCGCACGAGGGAGCTTCCAGGGGGAAACGCCTGGTATCTTTATAGTCCTGTCGGGTTTCGCCAC
CTCTGACTTGAGCGTCGATTTTTGTGATGCTCGTCAGGGGGGCGGAGCCTATGGAAAAACGCCAGCAACG
CGGCCTTTTTACGGTTCCTGGCCTTTTGCTGGCCTTTTGCTCACATGTTCTTTCCTGCGTTATCCCCTGA
TTCTGTGGATAACCGTATTACCGCCTTTGAGTGAGCTGATACCGCTCGCCGCAGCCGAACGACCGAGCGC
AGCGAGTCAGTGAGCGAGGAAGCGGAAGAGCGCCCAATACGCAAACCGCCTCTCCCCGCGCGTTGGCCGA
TTCATTAATGCAGCTGGCACGACAGGTTTCCCGACTGGAAAGCGGGCAGTGAGCGCAACGCAATTAATGT
GAGTTAGCTCACTCATTAGGCACCCCAGGCTTTACACTTTATGCTTCCGGCTCGTATGTTGTGTGGAATT
GTGAGCGGATAACAATTTCACACAGGAAACAGCTATGACCATGATTACGCCAAGCGCGCAATTAACCCTC
ACTAAAGGGAACAAAAGCTGGAGCTGCAAGCTTAATGTAGTCTTATGCAATACTCTTGTAGTCTTGCAAC
ATGGTAACGATGAGTTAGCAACATGCCTTACAAGGAGAGAAAAAGCACCGTGCATGCCGATTGGTGGAAG
TAAGGTGGTACGATCGTGCCTTATTAGGAAGGCAACAGACGGGTCTGACATGGATTGGACGAACCACTGA
ATTGCCGCATTGCAGAGATATTGTATTTAAGTGCCTAGCTCGATACATAAACGGGTCTCTCTGGTTAGAC
CAGATCTGAGCCTGGGAGCTCTCTGGCTAACTAGGGAACCCACTGCTTAAGCCTCAATAAAGCTTGCCTT
GAGTGCTTCAAGTAGTGTGTGCCCGTCTGTTGTGTGACTCTGGTAACTAGAGATCCCTCAGACCCTTTTA
GTCAGTGTGGAAAATCTCTAGCAGTGGCGCCCGAACAGGGACTTGAAAGCGAAAGGGAAACCAGAGGAGC
TCTCTCGACGCAGGACTCGGCTTGCTGAAGCGCGCACGGCAAGAGGCGAGGGGCGGCGACTGGTGAGTAC
GCCAAAAATTTTGACTAGCGGAGGCTAGAAGGAGAGAGATGGGTGCGAGAGCGTCAGTATTAAGCGGGGG
AGAATTAGATCGCGATGGGAAAAAATTCGGTTAAGGCCAGGGGGAAAGAAAAAATATAAATTAAAACATA
TAGTATGGGCAAGCAGGGAGCTAGAACGATTCGCAGTTAATCCTGGCCTGTTAGAAACATCAGAAGGCTG
TAGACAAATACTGGGACAGCTACAACCATCCCTTCAGACAGGATCAGAAGAACTTAGATCATTATATAAT
ACAGTAGCAACCCTCTATTGTGTGCATCAAAGGATAGAGATAAAAGACACCAAGGAAGCTTTAGACAAGA
TAGAGGAAGAGCAAAACAAAAGTAAGACCACCGCACAGCAAGCGGCCGCTGATCTTCAGACCTGGAGGAG
GAGATATGAGGGACAATTGGAGAAGTGAATTATATAAATATAAAGTAGTAAAAATTGAACCATTAGGAGT
AGCACCCACCAAGGCAAAGAGAAGAGTGGTGCAGAGAGAAAAAAGAGCAGTGGGAATAGGAGCTTTGTTC
CTTGGGTTCTTGGGAGCAGCAGGAAGCACTATGGGCGCAGCGTCAATGACGCTGACGGTACAGGCCAGAC
AATTATTGTCTGGTATAGTGCAGCAGCAGAACAATTTGCTGAGGGCTATTGAGGCGCAACAGCATCTGTT
GCAACTCACAGTCTGGGGCATCAAGCAGCTCCAGGCAAGAATCCTGGCTGTGGAAAGATACCTAAAGGAT
CAACAGCTCCTGGGGATTTGGGGTTGCTCTGGAAAACTCATTTGCACCACTGCTGTGCCTTGGAATGCTA
GTTGGAGTAATAAATCTCTGGAACAGATTTGGAATCACACGACCTGGATGGAGTGGGACAGAGAAATTAA
CAATTACACAAGCTTAATACACTCCTTAATTGAAGAATCGCAAAACCAGCAAGAAAAGAATGAACAAGAA
TTATTGGAATTAGATAAATGGGCAAGTTTGTGGAATTGGTTTAACATAACAAATTGGCTGTGGTATATAA
AATTATTCATAATGATAGTAGGAGGCTTGGTAGGTTTAAGAATAGTTTTTGCTGTACTTTCTATAGTGAA
TAGAGTTAGGCAGGGATATTCACCATTATCGTTTCAGACCCACCTCCCAACCCCGAGGGGACAATTCTCG
ACCTCGAGACAAATGGCAGTATTCATCCACAATTTTAAAAGAAAAGGGGGGATTGGGGGGTACAGTGCAG
GGGAAAGAATAGTAGACATAATAGCAACAGACATACAAACTAAAGAATTACAAAAACAAATTACAAAAAT
TCAAAATTTTCGGGTTTATTACAGGGACAGCAGAGATCCACTTTGGCCGCGAATCGATATGTCGAGTTTA
CTCCCTATCAGTGATAGAGAACGTATGTCGAGTTTACTCCCTATCAGTGATAGAGAACGATGTCGAGTTT
ACTCCCTATCAGTGATAGAGAACGTATGTCGAGTTTACTCCCTATCAGTGATAGAGAACGTATGTCGAGT
TTACTCCCTATCAGTGATAGAGAACGTATGTCGAGTTTATCCCTATCAGTGATAGAGAACGT
