>Addgene plasmid #73537 | pCW57.1 _Gata6 | addgene partial sequence | sequence record 139790 | LNCX 5'-AGCTCGTTTAGTGAACCGTCAGATC-3'
ATGGCCTTGACTGACGGCGGCTGGTGCCTGCCGAAGCGTTTCGGGGCTGCTGCTGCGGACGCCGGCGACT
CCGGGCCCTTTCCAGCGCGGGAGCCCTCCTCGCCGCTTTCCCCCATCTCGTCTTCGTCCTCCTCCTGCTC
CCGGGGCGGGGATCGCGGTCCCTGCGGCGCCAGCAACTGCAGGACGCCGCAGCTCGACGCCGAGGCGGTG
GCGGGACCTCCGGGCCGCTCGCTCTTGCTCAGCCCCTACGCCTCGCATCCCTTCGCCGCTGCCCACGGAG
CCGCGGCGCCCGGGGTCGCAGGCCCCGGGAGCGCCCTGTCGACTTGGGAGGACCTGTTGCTCTTCACTGA
CCTCGATCAGGCCGCGACCGCCAGCAAGCTGTTGTGGTCCAGCCGGGGCGCCAAACTGAGCCCCTTCGCG
GCCGAGCAGCCGGAGGAAATGTACCAGACCCTCGCCGCCCTGTCCAGCCAGGGGCCCGCCGCTTACGACG
GCGCGCCCGGCGGCTTCGTGCACTCCGCAGCGGCGGCGGCCGCTGCCGCCGCGGCAGCCAGCTCCCCTGT
CTACGTGCCCACCACGCGCGTGGGCTCCATGCTGTCCGGCCTGCCCTACCTTCAAGGCGCGGGCAGCGGG
CCCAGCAATCACGCGGGCGGAGCGGGTGCCCACCCAGGCTGGTCCCAGGCCTCCGCCGACAGCCCCCCGT
ATGGCGGGGGTGGCGCAGCCGGCGGCGGCGCGGCCGGACCTGGAGGTGCTGGATCGGCTACGGCCCACGC
CTCTGCACGGTTTCCCTACTCGCCCAGCCCGCCCATGGCCAACGGCGCCGCGCGAGA
