>Addgene plasmid #73537 | pCW57.1 _Gata6 | addgene partial sequence | sequence record 139791 | pLJM1-3 5'-GACGTGAAGAATGTGCGAGA-3'
CACGCCCAGAGCAGCCGCGTCCCTGCGCAAACCCAGGGCTGCCTTGGAAAAGGCGCAACCCCAACCCCGT
CAGGCCAGGGCCAGAGCACACCAAGAATCCTGTCGCACGGAGGATGTGACTTCGGCAGGGGAGGACAGAC
TGACACCTATGTAGAGGCCGTCTTGACCTGAATACTTGAGGTCACTGTTCTCGGGGTTGGCGTTTTCTCC
CACTGCAGACATCACTGATGCCCCTACCCCTGAGGTGGTCGCTTGTGTAGAAGGAGAAGTATTTTTGGTG
CAGTCATCTGAATTAGAAGAAGAGGAAGTAGGAGTCATAGGGACAGAGCCACTGCTGTTACCGGAGCAAG
CTTTTGACTTATTTATATTTTTAGGTTTTCGTTTCCTGGTTTGAATTCCTTCTTTTTTCATAGCAAGTGG
TCGAGGCACCCCATGGAGTTTCATATAGAGCCCGCAAGCATTGCACACAGGCTCACCCTCAGCATTTCTA
CGCCATAAGGTAGTGGTTGTGGTGTGACAGTTGGCACAGGACAGTCCAAGCCGCCGTGATGAAGGCACGC
GCTTCTGTGGCTTGATGAGGGGCCTGCTGAGGCCATTCATCTTGCTGTAGAGACCGCATGCATTGCACAG
GTAATGACCGGTGCCGTCTCGTCTCCACAGTGGCGTCTGGATGGAGCCGCAGTTCACGCACTCGCGGCTC
TCCGACAGGTCCTCCAACAGGTCTGTGCTGGGGCCTCGTGGCACCGGGAGTGGAGCT
